Addgene plasmid #233420: XZ073 (IVT) CMV-TO-T7-LIDARsensor-hybridUTR3
Purpose: IVT template for LIDAR reporter mRNA; mCherry as marker, EGFP as output
Depositing lab: Xiaojing Gao. Depositing organization: Stanford University. Publication: Post-transcriptional modular synthetic receptors. Zhang X, Mille-Fragoso LS, Kaseniit KE, Lee AP, Zhang M, Call CC, Hu Y, Xie Y, Gao XJ. Nat Chem Biol. 2025 Mar 28. doi: 10.1038/s41589-025-01872-w. PubMed 40155716.
Backbone
  Vector backbone: FLP-IN
  Vector type: Mammalian Expression
Growth in bacteria
  Bacterial resistance: Ampicillin, 100 μg/mL
  Growth temperature: 37°C
  Growth strain: DH5alpha
  Copy number: High Copy
Gene/Insert
  Gene/Insert name: T7-LIDARsensor-hybridUTR3
  Species: Synthetic
  Mutation: WT
  Promoter: CMV
  Cloning method: Gibson Cloning
Terms and licenses: Academic/Nonprofit Terms; Industry Terms: Not Available to Industry
Depositor comments: https://benchling.com/s/seq-K1euM67vxduUsiTwzMAH?m=slm-OlPsGDFUzFqCJ6NpoLwu for annotated sequence file. Please visit https://doi.org/10.1101/2024.05.03.592453 for bioRxiv preprint.
How to cite: XZ073 (IVT) CMV-TO-T7-LIDARsensor-hybridUTR3 was a gift from Xiaojing Gao (Addgene plasmid # 233420 ; http://n2t.net/addgene:233420 ; RRID:Addgene_233420)
