[The description below was written by a language model from this plasmid's Addgene catalogue record and pLannotate feature annotations shown in this document.]
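Description:
XZ073 (IVT) CMV-TO-T7-LIDARsensor-hybridUTR3 is a 7.4 kb mammalian expression plasmid built on a Flp-In backbone that doubles as a template for in vitro transcription of a LIDAR reporter mRNA. It is maintained in E. coli at high copy through a ColE1/pUC-type origin and selected with ampicillin via the β-lactamase gene. The backbone carries the characteristic Flp-In elements: an FRT site directly upstream of a promoterless hygromycin resistance coding sequence with an SV40 polyadenylation signal. FLP-mediated integration into a matching genomic FRT landing pad would therefore activate hygromycin resistance in stable cell lines.

The payload is a synthetic cassette driven by the CMV enhancer and promoter followed by tet operator sequences (the "TO" in the name), a layout that normally permits Tet repressor-controlled expression in suitable host cells. Immediately downstream sits a T7 promoter, which lets bacteriophage T7 RNA polymerase transcribe the same cassette in vitro. The transcript begins with a leader annotated as a TEV/CVMV-type 5' pseudoknot, then encodes mCherry, an F2A peptide fragment and EGFP, and ends at a bGH polyadenylation signal. According to the record, mCherry serves as a marker and EGFP as the output. There is an unannotated stretch of about 250 nt between the F2A fragment and EGFP, which presumably holds the sensor element that gates EGFP production, but the feature table does not identify it. The "hybridUTR3" named in the title is likewise not annotated. The plasmid is intended for producing reporter mRNA for post-transcriptional synthetic receptor experiments.
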