Features (pLannotate 1.2.2; 26 found; start..end, strand, type, name):
    129..842     -  CDS            EGFP: EGFP is a basic (constitutively fluorescent) green fluorescent protein published in 1996, derived from Aequorea victoria. It is reported to be a rapidly-maturing weak dimer with moderate acid sensitivity.
   1090..1148    -  CDS            F2A (fragment): 2A peptide from foot-and-mouth disease virus polyprotein Eukaryotic ribosomes fail to insert a peptide bond between the Gly and Pro residues, yielding separate polypeptides.
   1194..1901    -  CDS            mCherry: mCherry is a basic (constitutively fluorescent) red fluorescent protein published in 2004, derived from Discosoma sp.. It is reported to be a very rapidly-maturing monomer with low acid sensitivity.
   1981..2017    -  ncRNA          PK1-TEV CVMV: Accession: RF01102 - 5'-leader pseudoknot of TEV/CVMV
   2060..2078    -  promoter       T7 promoter: promoter for bacteriophage T7 RNA polymerase
   2180..2213    -  promoter       TRE3GV promoter (fragment): 3rd-generation Tet-responsive promoter that can be activated by binding of Tet-On® 3G, optimized for retroviral and lentiviral vectors
   2221..2240    -  promoter       PLtetO-1 promoter (fragment): modified phage lambda PL promoter with tet operator sites (Lutz and Bujard, 1997)
   2242..2261    -  promoter       PLtetO-1 promoter (fragment): modified phage lambda PL promoter with tet operator sites (Lutz and Bujard, 1997)
   2263..2466    -  promoter       CMV promoter: human cytomegalovirus (CMV) immediate early promoter
   2467..2846    -  enhancer       CMV enhancer: human cytomegalovirus immediate early enhancer
   2996..3048    +  misc_feature   bom (fragment): basis of mobility region from pBR322
   3107..3211    +  promoter       AmpR promoter: bla
   3212..4072    +  CDS            AmpR: β-lactamase; bla; confers resistance to ampicillin, carbenicillin, and related antibiotics
   4243..4831    +  rep_origin     ori: high-copy-number ColE1/pMB1/pBR322/pUC origin of replication
   5014..5106    +  CDS            lacI (fragment): lac repressor; lacI; The lac repressor binds to the lac operator to inhibit transcription in E. coli. This inhibition can be relieved by adding lactose or isopropyl-β-D-thiogalactopyranoside (IPTG).
   5119..5140    +  protein_bind   CAP binding site: CAP binding activates transcription in the presence of cAMP. E. coli catabolite activator protein
   5155..5185    +  promoter       lac promoter: promoter for the E. coli lac operon
   5193..5209    +  protein_bind   lac operator: The lac repressor binds to the lac operator to inhibit transcription in E. coli. This inhibition can be relieved by adding lactose or isopropyl-β-D-thiogalactopyranoside (IPTG). lac repressor encoded by lacI
   5282..5403    -  polyA_signal   SV40 poly(A) signal: SV40 polyadenylation signal
   5398..5523    -  CDS            ble (fragment): BLE_KLEPN - Experimental evidence at protein level: Swiss-Prot protein existence level 1. Binding protein with a strong affinity to the bleomycin family of antibiotics. Binds to CL990; an antimitotic-antibiotic compound. From Klebsiella pneumoniae.
   5533..6555    -  CDS            HygR: aminoglycoside phosphotransferase from E. coli; aph(4)-Ia; confers resistance to hygromycin
   6563..6610    -  protein_bind   FRT: FLP-mediated recombination occurs in the 8-bp core sequence TCTAGAAA (Turan and Bode, 2011). FLP recombinase from the Saccharomyces cerevisiae 2μ plasmid
   6615..6848    -  rep_origin     f1 ori (fragment) (sequence partly withheld): f1 bacteriophage origin of replication; arrow indicates direction of (+) strand synthesis
   6869..6890    -  promoter       SV40 promoter (fragment): SV40 enhancer and early promoter
   6894..6917    -  polyA_signal   bGH poly(A) signal (fragment): bovine growth hormone polyadenylation signal
   6933..7157    -  polyA_signal   bGH poly(A) signal: bovine growth hormone polyadenylation signal
>Addgene plasmid #233420 | XZ073 (IVT) CMV-TO-T7-LIDARsensor-hybridUTR3 | addgene full sequence | sequence record 466404 | Addgene NGS Result
GCAGAGGTGGTGAGTGGGGCAGGTGGAGGTGGGAGCATACCTGGGACCCGAGGTCGGGGGAGACTCGGGG
TACCCAGGACGGGAAAGGGGCAGCTAGCATTGCGTGCATGCAGTACCAGCTCGAGCTACTTATACAGTTC
GTCCATCCCGAGTGTTATCCCAGCCGCAGTGACGAACTCAAGAAGGACCATGTGATCCCGTTTTTCGTTT
GGGTCCTTGCTAAGAGCTGACTGAGTAGACAAATAGTGATTATCAGGGAGAAGTACTGGACCATCCCCTA
TCGGCGTGTTCTGTTGGTAATGGTCCGCAAGCTGGACAGAGCCGTCCTCAATATTGTGTCGGATTTTAAA
GTTTACCTTGATGCCGTTTTTCTGTTTGTCCGCCATGATATAGACATTATGAGAATTATAGTTGTATTCG
AGCTTGTGGCCCAGTATATTGCCATCCTCCTTAAAATCTATGCCCTTCAGTTCGATCCGGTTCACGAGAG
TGTCACCCTCGAATTTTACCTCGGCTCTAGTTTTGTAGTTTCCGTCGTCTTTAAAAAATATCGTTCGCTC
CTGTACGTAACCTTCAGGCATAGCGGATTTAAAAAAATCGTGCTGTTTCATATGGTCTGGATACCGGCTA
AAACACTGAACACCATATGTCAGGGTGGTGACGAGAGTAGGCCACGGCACTGGCAATTTTCCGGTGGTAC
ATATGAACTTCAGCGTAAGTTTCCCATATGTCGCGTCCCCCTCACCCTCACCACTAACTGAGAATTTATG
CCCATTAACGTCCCCGTCCAATTCGACGAGGATCGGAACAACGCCCGTAAAAAGTTCCTCGCCCTTTGAG
ACACTCGAGGGTCCTGGATTAGATTCCACATCACCTGCGAGTTTGAGTAGATCGAAGTTGAGTGTTTGCT
TTACTGGGGCTACGATCTTTTGCTTATGCCGTGCCTCACTAGTACCGGTCGTCTGGGTAGGTGGGATACT
ATGGTACGCTGATGCTGTACCAGACAGACCCTGATGGTGTCTGAGACGTACCCTGATGGTGTACGTTACT
ATTCCACCCACCTAAACGGAGGATCCGGTACCGGGACCGGGGTTGGACTCGACGTCTCCCGCCAGCTTCA
GAAGGTCAAAATTCAAAGTCTGTTTCACCGGAGCCACAATTTTCTGTTTGTGTCTGGCTTCCAACGCGTC
GCTCTTGTACAGCTCGTCCATGCCGCCGGTGGAGTGGCGGCCCTCGGCGCGTTCGTACTGTTCCACGATG
GTGTAGTCCTCGTTGTGGGAGGTGATGTCCAACTTGATGTTGACGTTGTAGGCGCCGGGCAGCTGCACGG
GCTTCTTGGCCTTGTAGGTGGTCTTGACCTCAGCGTCGTAGTGGCCGCCGTCCTTCAGCTTCAGCCTCTG
CTTGATCTCGCCCTTCAGGGCGCCGTCCTCGGGGTACATCCGCTCGGAGGAGGCCTCCCAGCCCATGGTC
TTCTTCTGCATTACGGGGCCGTCGGAGGGGAAGTTGGTGCCGCGCAGCTTCACCTTGTAGATGAACTCGC
CGTCCTGCAGGGAGGAGTCCTGGGTCACGGTCACCACGCCGCCGTCCTCGAAGTTCATCACGCGCTCCCA
CTTGAAGCCCTCGGGGAAGGACAGCTTCAAGTAGTCGGGAATGTCGGCGGGGTGCTTCACGTAGGCCTTG
GAGCCGTACATGAACTGAGGGGACAGGATGTCCCAGGCGAAGGGCAGGGGGCCACCCTTGGTCACCTTCA
GCTTGGCGGTCTGGGTGCCCTCGTAGGGGCGGCCCTCGCCCTCGCCCTCGATCTCGAACTCGTGGCCGTT
CACGGAGCCCTCCATGTGCACCTTGAAGCGCATGAACTCCTTGATGATGGCCATGTTATCCTCCTCGCCC
TTGCTCACCATGGTGGCGAAGCTTTATCGTTCGTAAATGGTGAAAATTTTCAGAAAATTGCTTTTGCTTT
AAAAGAAATGATTTAAATTGCTGCAATAGAAGTAGAATGCTTGATTGCTTGAGATTCGTTTGTTTTGTAT
ATGTTGTGTTGAGATTTGTTATTTTTCTCCCTATAGTGAGTCGTATTAGCGGCCGCGGATCTCTAGCGAG
CTTAAGTTTAAACGCTAGAGTCCGGAGGCTGGATCGGTCCCGGTGTCTTCTATGGAGGTCAAAACAGCGT
GGATGGCGTCTCCAGGCGATCTGACGGTTCACTAAACGAGCTCGTCGACGATCTCTATCACTGATAGGGA
GATCTCTATCACTGATAGGGAGAGCTCTGCTTATATAGACCTCCCACCGTACACGCCTACCGCCCATTTG
CGTCAATGGGGCGGAGTTGTTACGACATTTTGGAAAGTCCCGTTGATTTTGGTGCCAAAACAAACTCCCA
TTGACGTCAATGGGGTGGAGACTTGGAAATCCCCGTGAGTCAAACCGCTATCCACGCCCATTGATGTACT
GCCAAAACCGCATCACCATGGTAATAGCGATGACTAATACGTAGATGTACTGCCAAGTAGGAAAGTCCCA
TAAGGTCATGTACTGGGCATAATGCCAGGCGGGCCATTTACCGTCATTGACGTCAATAGGGGGCGTACTT
GGCATATGATACACTTGATGTACTGCCAAGTGGGCAGTTTACCGTAAATACTCCACCCATTGACGTCAAT
GGAAAGTCCCTATTGGCGTTACTATGGGAACATACGTCATTATTGACGTCAATGGGCGGGGGTCGTTGGG
CGGTCAGCCAGGCGGGCCATTTACCGTAAGTTATGTAACGCGGAACTCCATATATGGGCTATGAACTAAT
GACCCCGTAATTGATTACTATTAATAACTAGTCAATAATCAATGTCAACGCGTATATCTGGCCCGTACGA
AGCAGCGCAAAACGCCTAACCCTAAGCAGATTCTTCATGCAATTGTCGGTCAAGCCTTGCCTTGTTGTAG
CTTAAATTTTGCTCGCGCACTACTCAGCGACCTCCAACACACAAGCAGGGAGCAGATACTGGCTTAACTA
TGCGGCATCAGAGCAGATTGTACTGAGAGTGCACCATAGGGGATCGGGAGATCTCCCGATCCGTCGACGT
CAGGTGGCACTTTTCGGGGAAATGTGCGCGGAACCCCTATTTGTTTATTTTTCTAAATACATTCAAATAT
GTATCCGCTCATGAGACAATAACCCTGATAAATGCTTCAATAATATTGAAAAAGGAAGAGTATGAGTATT
CAACATTTCCGTGTCGCCCTTATTCCCTTTTTTGCGGCATTTTGCCTTCCTGTTTTTGCTCACCCAGAAA
CGCTGGTGAAAGTAAAAGATGCTGAAGATCAGTTGGGTGCACGAGTGGGTTACATCGAACTGGATCTCAA
CAGCGGTAAGATCCTTGAGAGTTTTCGCCCCGAAGAACGTTTTCCAATGATGAGCACTTTTAAAGTTCTG
CTATGTGGCGCGGTATTATCCCGTATTGACGCCGGGCAAGAGCAACTCGGTCGCCGCATACACTATTCTC
AGAATGACTTGGTTGAGTACTCACCAGTCACAGAAAAGCATCTTACGGATGGCATGACAGTAAGAGAATT
ATGCAGTGCTGCCATAACCATGAGTGATAACACTGCGGCCAACTTACTTCTGACAACGATCGGAGGACCG
AAGGAGCTAACCGCTTTTTTGCACAACATGGGGGATCATGTAACTCGCCTTGATCGTTGGGAACCGGAGC
TGAATGAAGCCATACCAAACGACGAGCGTGACACCACGATGCCTGTAGCAATGGCAACAACGTTGCGCAA
ACTATTAACTGGCGAACTACTTACTCTAGCTTCCCGGCAACAATTAATAGACTGGATGGAGGCGGATAAA
GTTGCAGGACCACTTCTGCGCTCGGCCCTTCCGGCTGGCTGGTTTATTGCTGATAAATCTGGAGCCGGTG
AGCGTGGGTCTCGCGGTATCATTGCAGCACTGGGGCCAGATGGTAAGCCCTCCCGTATCGTAGTTATCTA
CACGACGGGGAGTCAGGCAACTATGGATGAACGAAATAGACAGATCGCTGAGATAGGTGCCTCACTGATT
AAGCATTGGTAACTGTCAGACCAAGTTTACTCATATATACTTTAGATTGATTTAAAACTTCATTTTTAAT
TTAAAAGGATCTAGGTGAAGATCCTTTTTGATAATCTCATGACCAAAATCCCTTAACGTGAGTTTTCGTT
CCACTGAGCGTCAGACCCCGTAGAAAAGATCAAAGGATCTTCTTGAGATCCTTTTTTTCTGCGCGTAATC
TGCTGCTTGCAAACAAAAAAACCACCGCTACCAGCGGTGGTTTGTTTGCCGGATCAAGAGCTACCAACTC
TTTTTCCGAAGGTAACTGGCTTCAGCAGAGCGCAGATACCAAATACTGTTCTTCTAGTGTAGCCGTAGTT
AGGCCACCACTTCAAGAACTCTGTAGCACCGCCTACATACCTCGCTCTGCTAATCCTGTTACCAGTGGCT
GCTGCCAGTGGCGATAAGTCGTGTCTTACCGGGTTGGACTCAAGACGATAGTTACCGGATAAGGCGCAGC
GGTCGGGCTGAACGGGGGGTTCGTGCACACAGCCCAGCTTGGAGCGAACGACCTACACCGAACTGAGATA
CCTACAGCGTGAGCTATGAGAAAGCGCCACGCTTCCCGAAGGGAGAAAGGCGGACAGGTATCCGGTAAGC
GGCAGGGTCGGAACAGGAGAGCGCACGAGGGAGCTTCCAGGGGGAAACGCCTGGTATCTTTATAGTCCTG
TCGGGTTTCGCCACCTCTGACTTGAGCGTCGATTTTTGTGATGCTCGTCAGGGGGGCGGAGCCTATGGAA
AAACGCCAGCAACGCGGCCTTTTTACGGTTCCTGGCCTTTTGCTGGCCTTTTGCTCACATGTTCTTTCCT
GCGTTATCCCCTGATTCTGTGGATAACCGTATTACCGCCTTTGAGTGAGCTGATACCGCTCGCCGCAGCC
GAACGACCGAGCGCAGCGAGTCAGTGAGCGAGGAAGCGGAAGAGCGCCCAATACGCAAACCGCCTCTCCC
CGCGCGTTGGCCGATTCATTAATGCAGCTGGCACGACAGGTTTCCCGACTGGAAAGCGGGCAGTGAGCGC
AACGCAATTAATGTGAGTTAGCTCACTCATTAGGCACCCCAGGCTTTACACTTTATGCTTCCGGCTCGTA
TGTTGTGTGGAATTGTGAGCGGATAACAATTTCACACAGGAAACAGCTATGACCATGATTACGCCAAGCT
CTAGCTAGAGGTCGACGGTATACAGACATGATAAGATACATTGATGAGTTTGGACAAACCACAACTAGAA
TGCAGTGAAAAAAATGCTTTATTTGTGAAATTTGTGATGCTATTGCTTTATTTGTAACCATTATAAGCTG
CAATAAACAAGTTGGGGTGGGCGAAGAACTCCAGCATGAGATCCCCGCGCTGGAGGATCATCCAGCCGGC
GTCCCGGAAAACGATTCCGAAGCCCAACCTTTCATAGAAGGCGGCGGTGGAATCGAAATCTCGTAGTACG
TGCTATTCCTTTGCCCTCGGACGAGTGCTGGGGCGTCGGTTTCCACTATCGGCGAGTACTTCTACACAGC
CATCGGTCCAGACGGCCGCGCTTCTGCGGGCGATTTGTGTACGCCCGACAGTCCCGGCTCCGGATCGGAC
GATTGCGTCGCATCGACCCTGCGCCCAAGCTGCATCATCGAAATTGCCGTCAACCAAGCTCTGATAGAGT
TGGTCAAGACCAATGCGGAGCATATACGCCCGGAGCCGCGGCGATCCTGCAAGCTCCGGATGCCTCCGCT
CGAAGTAGCGCGTCTGCTGCTCCATACAAGCCAACCACGGCCTCCAGAAGAAGATGTTGGCGACCTCGTA
TTGGGAATCCCCGAACATCGCCTCGCTCCAGTCAATGACCGCTGTTATGCGGCCATTGTCCGTCAGGACA
TTGTTGGAGCCGAAATCCGCGTGCACGAGGTGCCGGACTTCGGGGCAGTCCTCGGCCCAAAGCATCAGCT
CATCGAGAGCCTGCGCGACGGACGCACTGACGGTGTCGTCCATCACAGTTTGCCAGTGATACACATGGGG
ATCAGCAATCGCGCATATGAAATCACGCCATGTAGTGTATTGACCGATTCCTTGCGGTCCGAATGGGCCG
AACCCGCTCGTCTGGCTAAGATCGGCCGCAGCGATCGCATCCATGGCCTCCGCGACCGGCTGCAGAACAG
CGGGCAGTTCGGTTTCAGGCAGGTCTTGCAACGTGACACCCTGTGCACGGCGGGAGATGCAATAGGTCAG
GCTCTCGCTGAATTCCCCAATGTCAAGCACTTCCGGAATCGGGAGCGCGGCCGATGCAAAGTGCCGATAA
ACATAACGATCTTTGTAGAAACCATCGGCGCAGCTATTTACCCGCAGGACATATCCACGCCCTCCTACAT
CGAAGCTGAAAGCACGAGATTCTTCGCCCTCCGAGAGCTGCATCAGGTCGGAGACGCTGTCGAACTTTTC
GATCAGAAACTTCTCGACAGACGTCGCGGTGAGTTCAGGCTTTTTGGCCAAGGAAGTTCCTATACTTTCT
AGAGAATAGGAACTTCGGAATAGGAACTTCTAGGTACGTGAACCATCACCCT
[91 nt withheld, positions 6633-6723]
G
[124 nt withheld, positions 6725-6848]
GGGGATACCCCCTAGAGCCCCAGCTGGTTCTTTCCGCCTCAGAAGCCATAGAGCCCACCGCATCCCCAGA
ACATCGATAGATCTCCATAGAGCCCACCGCATCCCCAGCATGCCTGCTATTGTCTTCCCAATCCTCCCCC
TTGCTGTCCTGCCCCACCCCACCCCCCAGAATAGAATGACACCTACTCAGACAATGCGATGCAATTTCCT
CATTTTATTAGGAAAGGACAGTGGGAGTGGCACCTTCCAGGGTCAAGGAAGGCACGGGGGAGGGGCAAAC
AACAGATGGCTGGCAACTAGAAGGCACAGTCGAGGCTGATCAGCGGGTTTAAACTCAATGATGATTATGA
TGATGGTCGACGGCGCTATTCAGATCCTCTTCTGAGATGAGTTTTTGTTCGGGCCCGCTAGCTCCAGGGT
GTGGCTGGCACGAAATTGACCAACCCTGGGGTTAGTATAGCTTAGTTAAACTTTCGTTTATTGCTAAAGG
TTAATCACTGCTGTTTCCCGTGGGGGTGTGGCTAGGCTAAGCGTTTTGAGCTGCATTGCTGCGTGCTTGG
GAGGTGTCTGGAACTA
